# Supplementary material for: A zebrafish model of chronic heart failure caused by protein aggregation in heart valves
Source: Commun Biol. 2025 Nov 4;8:1520. doi: 10.1038/s42003-025-08882-3 (PMC12586624; doi:10.1038/s42003-025-08882-3)
Supplement: Supplementary file 5 — Supplementary File 1 [file 42003_2025_8882_MOESM5_ESM.txt]

LOCUS       PG5778_annotated       11493 bp    DNA        circular     13-MAR-2025
DEFINITION  .
ACCESSION   
VERSION     
SOURCE      .
  ORGANISM  .
COMMENT     >vector
COMMENT     ApEinfo:methylated:1
FEATURES             Location/Qualifiers
     gene            8587..10415
                     /locus_tag="Chr2+YFP"
                     /label="Chr2+YFP"
                     /ApEinfo_label="Chr2+YFP"
                     /ApEinfo_fwdcolor="#fff04b"
                     /ApEinfo_revcolor="#ff102f"
                     /ApEinfo_graphicformat="arrow_data {{0 0.5 0 1 2 0 0 -1 0
                     -0.5} {0 .5 .1 .5 .1 -.5 0 -.5} 0} width 5 offset 0"
     CDS             7479..8156
                     /locus_tag="DsRed"
                     /label="DsRed"
                     /ApEinfo_label="DsRed"
                     /ApEinfo_fwdcolor="#ff2600"
                     /ApEinfo_revcolor="#e9d024"
                     /ApEinfo_graphicformat="arrow_data {{0 0.5 0 1 2 0 0 -1 0
                     -0.5} {0 .5 .1 .5 .1 -.5 0 -.5} 0} width 5 offset 0"
     misc_feature    1..2485
                     /locus_tag="pT2AL200R150G"
                     /label="pT2AL200R150G"
                     /ApEinfo_label="pT2AL200R150G"
                     /ApEinfo_fwdcolor="#5e5e5e"
                     /ApEinfo_revcolor="green"
                     /ApEinfo_graphicformat="arrow_data {{0 0.5 0 1 2 0 0 -1 0
                     -0.5} {0 .5 .1 .5 .1 -.5 0 -.5} 0} width 5 offset 0"
     misc_feature    10661..11493
                     /locus_tag="pT2AL200R150G(1)"
                     /label="pT2AL200R150G(1)"
                     /ApEinfo_label="pT2AL200R150G"
                     /ApEinfo_fwdcolor="#5e5e5e"
                     /ApEinfo_revcolor="#5e5e5e"
                     /ApEinfo_graphicformat="arrow_data {{0 0.5 0 1 2 0 0 -1 0
                     -0.5} {0 .5 .1 .5 .1 -.5 0 -.5} 0} width 5 offset 0"
     regulatory      2020..2103
                     /regulatory_class="promoter"
                     /locus_tag="lac\Promoter"
                     /label="lac\Promoter"
                     /ApEinfo_label="lac\Promoter"
                     /ApEinfo_fwdcolor="#4e8f00"
                     /ApEinfo_revcolor="#4e8f00"
                     /ApEinfo_graphicformat="arrow_data {{0 0.5 0 1 2 0 0 -1 0
                     -0.5} {0 .5 .1 .5 .1 -.5 0 -.5} 0} width 5 offset 0"
     regulatory      20..124
                     /regulatory_class="promoter"
                     /locus_tag="AmpR promoter"
                     /label="AmpR promoter"
                     /ApEinfo_label="AmpR promoter"
                     /ApEinfo_fwdcolor="#75d5ff"
                     /ApEinfo_revcolor="green"
                     /ApEinfo_graphicformat="arrow_data {{0 0.5 0 1 2 0 0 -1 0
                     -0.5} {0 .5 .1 .5 .1 -.5 0 -.5} 0} width 5 offset 0"
     CDS             125..985
                     /locus_tag="AmpR"
                     /label="AmpR"
                     /ApEinfo_label="AmpR"
                     /ApEinfo_fwdcolor="#0096ff"
                     /ApEinfo_revcolor="#0096ff"
                     /ApEinfo_graphicformat="arrow_data {{0 0.5 0 1 2 0 0 -1 0
                     -0.5} {0 .5 .1 .5 .1 -.5 0 -.5} 0} width 5 offset 0"
     misc_feature    2272..2471
                     /locus_tag="tol2"
                     /label="tol2"
                     /ApEinfo_label="tol2"
                     /ApEinfo_fwdcolor="#ff9300"
                     /ApEinfo_revcolor="green"
                     /ApEinfo_graphicformat="arrow_data {{0 0.5 0 1 2 0 0 -1 0
                     -0.5} {0 .5 .1 .5 .1 -.5 0 -.5} 0} width 5 offset 0"
     misc_feature    complement(10666..10815)
                     /locus_tag="tol2(1)"
                     /label="tol2(1)"
                     /ApEinfo_label="tol2"
                     /ApEinfo_fwdcolor="#ff9300"
                     /ApEinfo_revcolor="#ff9300"
                     /ApEinfo_graphicformat="arrow_data {{0 0.5 0 1 2 0 0 -1 0
                     -0.5} {0 .5 .1 .5 .1 -.5 0 -.5} 0} width 5 offset 0"
     misc_feature    7424..7457
                     /locus_tag="loxP"
                     /label="loxP"
                     /ApEinfo_label="loxP"
                     /ApEinfo_fwdcolor="#000000"
                     /ApEinfo_revcolor="green"
                     /ApEinfo_graphicformat="arrow_data {{0 0.5 0 1 2 0 0 -1 0
                     -0.5} {0 .5 .1 .5 .1 -.5 0 -.5} 0} width 5 offset 0"
     misc_feature    8544..8577
                     /locus_tag="loxP(1)"
                     /label="loxP(1)"
                     /ApEinfo_label="loxP"
                     /ApEinfo_fwdcolor="#000000"
                     /ApEinfo_revcolor="green"
                     /ApEinfo_graphicformat="arrow_data {{0 0.5 0 1 2 0 0 -1 0
                     -0.5} {0 .5 .1 .5 .1 -.5 0 -.5} 0} width 5 offset 0"
     misc_feature    2535..7394
                     /locus_tag="tph2 promoter"
                     /label="tph2 promoter"
                     /ApEinfo_label="tph2 promoter"
                     /ApEinfo_fwdcolor="#008e00"
                     /ApEinfo_revcolor="green"
                     /ApEinfo_graphicformat="arrow_data {{0 0.5 0 1 2 0 0 -1 0
                     -0.5} {0 .5 .1 .5 .1 -.5 0 -.5} 0} width 5 offset 0"
ORIGIN
        1 CACTTTTCGG GGAAATGTGC GCGGAACCCC TATTTGTTTA TTTTTCTAAA TACATTCAAA
       61 TATGTATCCG CTCATGAGAC AATAACCCTG ATAAATGCTT CAATAATATT GAAAAAGGAA
      121 GAGTATGAGT ATTCAACATT TCCGTGTCGC CCTTATTCCC TTTTTTGCGG CATTTTGCCT
      181 TCCTGTTTTT GCTCACCCAG AAACGCTGGT GAAAGTAAAA GATGCTGAAG ATCAGTTGGG
      241 TGCACGAGTG GGTTACATCG AACTGGATCT CAACAGCGGT AAGATCCTTG AGAGTTTTCG
      301 CCCCGAAGAA CGTTTTCCAA TGATGAGCAC TTTTAAAGTT CTGCTATGTG GCGCGGTATT
      361 ATCCCGTATT GACGCCGGGC AAGAGCAACT CGGTCGCCGC ATACACTATT CTCAGAATGA
      421 CTTGGTTGAG TACTCACCAG TCACAGAAAA GCATCTTACG GATGGCATGA CAGTAAGAGA
      481 ATTATGCAGT GCTGCCATAA CCATGAGTGA TAACACTGCG GCCAACTTAC TTCTGACAAC
      541 GATCGGAGGA CCGAAGGAGC TAACCGCTTT TTTGCACAAC ATGGGGGATC ATGTAACTCG
      601 CCTTGATCGT TGGGAACCGG AGCTGAATGA AGCCATACCA AACGACGAGC GTGACACCAC
      661 GATGCCTGTA GCAATGGCAA CAACGTTGCG CAAACTATTA ACTGGCGAAC TACTTACTCT
      721 AGCTTCCCGG CAACAATTAA TAGACTGGAT GGAGGCGGAT AAAGTTGCAG GACCACTTCT
      781 GCGCTCGGCC CTTCCGGCTG GCTGGTTTAT TGCTGATAAA TCTGGAGCCG GTGAGCGTGG
      841 GTCTCGCGGT ATCATTGCAG CACTGGGGCC AGATGGTAAG CCCTCCCGTA TCGTAGTTAT
      901 CTACACGACG GGGAGTCAGG CAACTATGGA TGAACGAAAT AGACAGATCG CTGAGATAGG
      961 TGCCTCACTG ATTAAGCATT GGTAACTGTC AGACCAAGTT TACTCATATA TACTTTAGAT
     1021 TGATTTAAAA CTTCATTTTT AATTTAAAAG GATCTAGGTG AAGATCCTTT TTGATAATCT
     1081 CATGACCAAA ATCCCTTAAC GTGAGTTTTC GTTCCACTGA GCGTCAGACC CCGTAGAAAA
     1141 GATCAAAGGA TCTTCTTGAG ATCCTTTTTT TCTGCGCGTA ATCTGCTGCT TGCAAACAAA
     1201 AAAACCACCG CTACCAGCGG TGGTTTGTTT GCCGGATCAA GAGCTACCAA CTCTTTTTCC
     1261 GAAGGTAACT GGCTTCAGCA GAGCGCAGAT ACCAAATACT GTCCTTCTAG TGTAGCCGTA
     1321 GTTAGGCCAC CACTTCAAGA ACTCTGTAGC ACCGCCTACA TACCTCGCTC TGCTAATCCT
     1381 GTTACCAGTG GCTGCTGCCA GTGGCGATAA GTCGTGTCTT ACCGGGTTGG ACTCAAGACG
     1441 ATAGTTACCG GATAAGGCGC AGCGGTCGGG CTGAACGGGG GGTTCGTGCA CACAGCCCAG
     1501 CTTGGAGCGA ACGACCTACA CCGAACTGAG ATACCTACAG CGTGAGCTAT GAGAAAGCGC
     1561 CACGCTTCCC GAAGGGAGAA AGGCGGACAG GTATCCGGTA AGCGGCAGGG TCGGAACAGG
     1621 AGAGCGCACG AGGGAGCTTC CAGGGGGAAA CGCCTGGTAT CTTTATAGTC CTGTCGGGTT
     1681 TCGCCACCTC TGACTTGAGC GTCGATTTTT GTGATGCTCG TCAGGGGGGC GGAGCCTATG
     1741 GAAAAACGCC AGCAACGCGG CCTTTTTACG GTTCCTGGCC TTTTGCTGGC CTTTTGCTCA
     1801 CATGTTCTTT CCTGCGTTAT CCCCTGATTC TGTGGATAAC CGTATTACCG CCTTTGAGTG
     1861 AGCTGATACC GCTCGCCGCA GCCGAACGAC CGAGCGCAGC GAGTCAGTGA GCGAGGAAGC
     1921 GGAAGAGCGC CCAATACGCA AACCGCCTCT CCCCGCGCGT TGGCCGATTC ATTAATGCAG
     1981 CTGGCACGAC AGGTTTCCCG ACTGGAAAGC GGGCAGTGAG CGCAACGCAA TTAATGTGAG
     2041 TTAGCTCACT CATTAGGCAC CCCAGGCTTT ACACTTTATG CTTCCGGCTC GTATGTTGTG
     2101 TGGAATTGTG AGCGGATAAC AATTTCACAC AGGAAACAGC TATGACCATG ATTACGCCAA
     2161 GCGCGCAATT AACCCTCACT AAAGGGAACA AAAGCTGGAG CTCCACCGCG GTGGCGGCCG
     2221 CTCTAGAact agtGGATCTG CTGGGCTTGC TGAAGGTAGG GGGtcaagaa cCAGAGGTGT
     2281 AAAGTACTTG AGTAATTTTA CTTGATTACT GTACTTAAGT ATTATTTTTG GGGATTTTTA
     2341 CTTTACTTGA GTACAATTAA AAATCAATAC TTTTACTTTT ACTTAATTAC ATTTTTTTAG
     2401 AAAAAAAAGT ACTTTTTACT CCTTACAATT TTATTTACAG TCAAAAAGTA CTTATTTTTT
     2461 GGAGATCACT TgggcccGGc tcgagTCCTT AAGCTGCTGC TATGGAGTTC ACACCACAGT
     2521 ACCTGACACT CTCCCTCCCC TGTCAGCATC AGAGCTGGGA TTATATACTG TGACGAATGA
     2581 CGCGGAGAAG GGCCGATCTA TCGCAGGATA GGCCATCACT CATATTAGCT TTTGAGGGGA
     2641 TGGCTCTTTC TAGGAAATGT CGAGACGTCC AAGTCCTGAT TGAAGTGGAT AAGCTCACTT
     2701 CGCTCTCTAG AAGAAACAAA TCTAGAGGAA AATAACTGGT AAAGATTTTC ATAAATGCAG
     2761 CCATTGGAAG ATGGAGAGAG GGAGAAATCG ACAAACATTA GCAACCATAT TTGTAAAATA
     2821 TAAGAAATTT GTGAAGTGCA TACTTGACAG GAAGATTTTA GACATGTACA ATATTAAAAG
     2881 CAAGTAAGAG GGATGTGATT TAATTAGAAA TACTGATATC TTGGTTCACA TGTTAACATC
     2941 GACATCAGCT AAACATTTAT AGAAGTTCTT GAATCGTCCT TTAAGGATAG ATGCATATTG
     3001 TTTATGTTTT CATCGAACGG GTATGTGTTT GTCAGTGCAC AAAATGCTGG CTTCCTTTAA
     3061 TGAAAGGGAG CTGGAGGAGA GATAACATTA CTGTTGTGAG CAGTGAGCTA TCAGCTTCCT
     3121 CTGAGGCAAT TTCCTGTCAA GCAGGAAATG AAAGAGATGG AAGTTGATTC GGTGTGTCTT
     3181 TGTTGTTGGC CATGGTTACG AGTGGATAAA AGACATTTCA TCCTCAATCT GTATTTTCCA
     3241 CGTCTCATCT GGAAATGTCA TAGTGACATG AACCAAGTCT GCGGACTGAT GATCTCATGC
     3301 CAGTTGGAAC TGATTTTGGT TTCTACAGCC AAGCAAATTT TCTCCTTTAC TCTCCTCAAA
     3361 TCAATTAAAT TATTTAACTT TGTCGCTCTT AGCAAATTTT TATCTTAGGT GATCAATTAA
     3421 TTATAAAGTC CTCTTTCCTA ATTAAATCTG AAAATTCCTA ATTAAATCTG AGAATTACGT
     3481 AACAAATTAA CTTAAGTATT ATTACATTAT ACAAAATGGC TTCACTGGAC AAAAAAACGT
     3541 GCATAACAGT AGCCTCAATG ATGCATTTCA TTTACAAATT ATGTAATAAA AAAGGCAATC
     3601 TTACCGATCT TCATCAGCTT TCCAAAATAT AACTCAGACT AATGGCAGGA AGACAGATTT
     3661 TAATTTGAAT CTGAATTATT TAGGAAAAGG GCAAACTGAT AAGAACAAAA AATATATAAT
     3721 ATTCAACAAT GAATCCCCCA CCCCTGAAAC ATTATGAAAA CTTTCTCTCT CTCTCTACAG
     3781 TGAGAAGGAA TGATTATTTC AATGAAAGAC AATATGGTAC AAGATATTAC AAAAATAATG
     3841 CTTTAGGATC CTTTTTGGGT CCTAGTTTTA CATTCATATA TTTTCTCTGG GATATTTTAC
     3901 AATGTGGCAT TTGGTAGCAA ATATCTACAT GACACCCAAT ACTGTTCTTT TTGCTGGAAT
     3961 ACAGAGGCTA TAAAATCTGT ACTATACATC ATGTAGTGCT GTGCACTAGG AAATGAAGGC
     4021 TACTTTGCAG CCGTTTTGTG TTGTTTCTTT TAAGTGGCTG TGGCCGTTGG AGACGACGTG
     4081 ATCTTGTCTG TGTGAGGATC TCGGTGAGGT TTGAGGTGAC TCAAGTATTC CATATTCACT
     4141 GGTTTCTAAT GCTGCAGAGG GTTCACTGAC TGTGTTCAGA CCAAGAATCT CACTCACTGA
     4201 ATGGGGCAAG TCCTTAAAGA GAATCAAAAT TCATGTTATT GAGACAAAAC AAGTGCACAT
     4261 TGAATAAGTT TACATGGACA TCAGTATTCA AATATTTGCC TTAATCTGAA TAGTCCAATA
     4321 ATATAAATAA GTTGTTTACA TGAGTGTATT TTTGAATGCT CCTTTCATGG TTCTGTTTTA
     4381 CATGTTACAG CACATCATTC GATTAACGCC ATTGCTTTAC GACACCATCC ACATTTCCTC
     4441 CAGAGTAAAT TTAATTTCAG GTGTTTTATT TTCAGTATGT CAACTTGAAC TGCAGTTTGG
     4501 CACTTTCACT TTCATTTTCA CATTTTATGA ATGCTCCCTG TGACAAATGA GATATTGGAT
     4561 GCGATATCTA AACTGCTAGA AAAGCGTTGT TTTAACGGAA TTTGAGACCG CACGCTGTAT
     4621 GGGCAAAAAA CCTCTGCATT TGGCAGTGTG TGTGTGTGTC TGTCTGTCTG TGGTCCTTCA
     4681 CTGACTCGAT AGATGCAGAG AATAGTGTCA AACAGCCATG TGTGTATAGA CTATTCTATC
     4741 ACAAAATACT GTGAAAATCC TGCACATCTG TAATAGTTTG ATTGCAGTGT TCACATTTTT
     4801 GTACTACACA TTAAAAATGT GACTAAAATC GCAATACTCC ACATTTCTTA ATTTGATTTC
     4861 TGTTTAGTTT GATTATGAAC TTAATCAAAT TAAATTAATT AAAAATTGCT CTAAATCAGA
     4921 GTATTGTCCT AATTGCATTA AAATCAGATT ATTGGTGTCC ATGTAAACAT ACTTGTTGTT
     4981 AGGAAACAAA AACATGTATT CATTAAATAC CACACTATAA AGGATTACTC TTATGACATA
     5041 CCTTACAACT CTTTATCTGC ATACAGATAG ATTCAGATTT ACTAAGGATT TCTTCGATGT
     5101 CCAGTTTCAT GGAGAGTTCA TTTATATGCT GTAAAGAAAA CATCAATACT TGAACCAATG
     5161 TTCCCAGTTG AAAAGCTTTG GTACAGTTTG TGTCAACCAA ATATAATTTA CGGTATGTTA
     5221 TATTTACCAC TGTACACAAA TTCTACATTT AAAAAAAAAA GTATTTGTTT TTTAAAAAAC
     5281 ATTACTTACA TTGACAAATT ATGTATAATA TGCATATTTA ACACATACTT TTCAAATATG
     5341 AACTCCAAAT GTGGGGTGAA AGTTAAGGGG TTAAACTTGT AGTTTCATTA AGCTTCATTT
     5401 TAAAGAACTA ATATCAATGG CTAATCTAAG CTCAATCTGT TTTAGTTCAT AAGTGAATAG
     5461 AAGTTGACAT TGTGTAGTGC ACATGTTGTC CCTTTTAGAT GTAGTGCTGT ACAAGCAACT
     5521 CTATATGTGT CTATATATTT GTACAAGCAC AAATAAATGT GAAATTTTTG CCATCTTTAC
     5581 TACGTGTTAT AGCACAAAAT AAATATGAAT AAATATATTT TTTGTAATTC TATACATCAC
     5641 AGTTTTAAAA ACCGTTAAAG TATATACTTA GACACCAATA TACACCTTAT TTTTCCAGTT
     5701 AGGAATGGAC ACAGCCTTAA CTTAAATGTG TCAAAATATC CAGTCTCACC GATTCAAATC
     5761 ATTTTTAGCC ATTCAAAACA GCTTGTTATT CTGATTGATA TTGCAAAGTG TTATTTACTT
     5821 TTCCTAACAT TAATTTTCCT TTGGTTTAGT CCCTTATTTA TCAGGGATCA ACACAGCGGA
     5881 ATGAACCGCC AACCTTTCCA GAATATGTTT TACGTAGCAG ATTCCCTTCC AGCTGCAACC
     5941 CGGTACTGAG AAACACCCAT ACACTCTTAC ATTTACACAC ACTTATAGAC TATGACCAAT
     6001 TCAGTTCATC CAATTCACCT ATAGTGCATG TCTTTGGATT GTGGTGGAAG CCAGAGCATC
     6061 CTGAGGAAAC CCACACAAGC ACGGGGAAAA CATGCAAACT CCACATAGAA ATGCCAACTG
     6121 GCCCAGCTTG GACTTGAACC AGTGACCTTC TTGCTGTGAG GCGACTGTGC TAATCACTGA
     6181 CTAAACACCG TGCTGCACCC CTTATCATAA CATTTTAATG TTAATGTATT GTCATAAACA
     6241 CATTGGTTTG CAGTGAAAAC ACACACTATT GCAGTTTACG GAGTCGTTTT TTCTAATCAT
     6301 TTACACGTAG CAGCAAATGA TTCACATTCA GAGAAAAAAA ACTTACTTTC ACATTGCGAA
     6361 ATAAAGTGAA TATAATATTT ATAGTCAAGG CTAACCTTTA GGATTTCATT GAATCCATAT
     6421 TTTCTGTCCA TAATTTTTTG TTTCTCTGAG TCTAAAATGG CACAGCACAC CAGAAGGTGA
     6481 AAGTTTTGGC AAGGCAGTCT GGTCCACATG ACCTGAATAT GAAAAAAAAT TAATTTAGTA
     6541 AAACATTAAA TTAAAGGTCA GAATAACATT GCCAATATCC CAAAGAGACA AAGACAGTAA
     6601 TACACACCTC CCAAAGGCGA AGGACATCCT GAAAATGCAG TTCTCTCTTG AAGCGGATCA
     6661 ATAACCAGCG GAAACAGAAA TATAAGTACC CAGAATCTTG AGCCTCTGTT ATCACACATA
     6721 AGCACAATGG GGTTTCTGTG ACAAACTTAG AATAAACATT GTTTGCTGTT TTATATGTGA
     6781 ATAAAAATTT AATTAATAAA TTTTTGCTCA TTTTCTGAAA GTTGTAGAAA TGTCTCAGTT
     6841 TTGTTTAATA TACTTTTAAT GAAGGGACAT AATCTCTCAA ATCTGATAGT GTTTAGAACA
     6901 TTATCAAATT CTTTGGGAGT TTGGAAAACA CAAGGATGAC TAAACAATTA CTTTTTATTT
     6961 TGGTGTGAAC TGACCTTTTA ATAAAAAAGA CCACTCTAAC TAGTCTTCTT CTGGGTAACT
     7021 TACCTAGATA GTTCCAGAAG GCCAGGTCTA GCAGCCGAAG CAAAGTGCTG AGTTGAATTA
     7081 GTTGAGTCTT CATCCCCTGC ATCTGTTCTT CAAAGTTTTC ATGCTGCAAT AAACACTGAT
     7141 TTTAACACTA CTCTTTCTCC AATCCCACCT TAACATGCAG AGACAAAATA AACCATTTGT
     7201 GTTGGCTGAC TGATTTAAAG TGCCTGCACA CAACAGTGAT AACGTGAGGA CAGAAACATG
     7261 CTTAATTGAG GTGGCAAATC TTCTCGTGCA CAGCCAACCC AAGAGTGCTA AATAGAGAGA
     7321 CATGCTGTAC TAAACACATG GCATTACCAT TTCATCCATG AAGGAAACAA AGCACCAGAA
     7381 GGCATCCACT TCATGTCGAC gatcgaaagc aaagaaggga ctaataactt cgtatagcat
     7441 acattatacg aagttatatt GATCCACCGG TCGCCACCAT GGCCTCCTCC GAGGACGTCA
     7501 TCAAGGAGTT CATGCGCTTC AAGGTGCGCA TGGAGGGCTC CGTGAACGGC CACGAGTTCG
     7561 AGATCGAGGG CGAGGGCGAG GGCCGCCCCT ACGAGGGCAC CCAGACCGCC AAGCTGAAGG
     7621 TGACCAAGGG CGGCCCCCTG CCCTTCGCCT GGGACATCCT GTCCCCCCAG TTCCAGTACG
     7681 GCTCCAAGGT GTACGTGAAG CACCCCGCCG ACATCCCCGA CTACAAGAAG CTGTCCTTCC
     7741 CCGAGGGCTT CAAGTGGGAG CGCGTGATGA ACTTCGAGGA CGGCGGCGTG GTGACCGTGA
     7801 CCCAGGACTC CTCCCTGCAG GACGGCTCCT TCATCTACAA GGTGAAGTTC ATCGGCGTGA
     7861 ACTTCCCCTC CGACGGCCCC GTAATGCAGA AGAAGACTAT GGGCTGGGAG GCCTCCACCG
     7921 AGCGCCTGTA CCCCCGCGAC GGCGTGCTGA AGGGCGAGAT CCACAAGGCC CTGAAGCTGA
     7981 AGGACGGCGG CCACTACCTG GTGGAGTTCA AGTCCATCTA CATGGCCAAG AAGCCCGTGC
     8041 AGCTGCCCGG CTACTACTAC GTGGACTCCA AGCTGGACAT CACCTCCCAC AACGAGGACT
     8101 ACACCATCGT GGAGCAGTAC GAGCGCGCCG AGGGCCGCCA CCACCTGTTC CTGTAGCGGC
     8161 CAGCTAGACA GAGTCGCTGA TCAGCCTCGA CTGTGCCTTC TAGTTGCCAG CCATCTGTTG
     8221 TTTGCCCCTC CCCCGTGCCT TCCTTGACCC TGGAAGGTGC CACTCCCACT GTCCTTTCCT
     8281 AATAAAATGA GGAAATTGCA TCGCATTGTC TGAGTAGGTG TCATTCTATT CTGGGGGGTG
     8341 GGGTGGGGCA GGACAGCAAG GGGGAGGATT GGGAAGACAA TAGCAGGCAT GCAAGCTGCT
     8401 AGAcgttgtg tctcaaaatc tctgatgtta cattgcacaa gataaaaata tatcatcatg
     8461 aacaataaaa ctgtctgctt acataaacag taatacaagg ggtgttatga gccatattca
     8521 acgggaaacg tcttgctcga ctaataactt cgtatagcat acattatacg aagttatatt
     8581 gGATCCAATT CAGATCTCCA CCATGGCTAG AAGGCCTTGG CTGCTGGCAC TGGCTCTGGC
     8641 CGTGGCTCTG GCGGCAGGAA GCGCAGGAGC CTCCACCGGT TCAGACGCCA CTGTGCCTGT
     8701 GGCAACACAG GACGGCCCAG ATTACGTGTT CCACAGGGCC CATGAGCGCA TGCTGTTTCA
     8761 GACCTCTTAT ACTCTGGAGA ACAATGGAAG CGTGATCTGT ATTCCAAACA ATGGCCAGTG
     8821 TTTCTGCCTG GCTTGGCTGA AGAGCAACGG AACCAATGCC GAGAAACTGG CAGCTAACAT
     8881 CCTCCAGTGG ATTACTTTCG CACTGAGCGC CCTGTGCCTG ATGTTTTACG GTTATCAGAC
     8941 ATGGAAGAGT ACCTGCGGAT GGGAGGAAAT CTACGTGGCA ACAATCGAGA TGATCAAGTT
     9001 CATCATTGAG TACTTCCACG AGTTTGATGA GCCAGCAGTG ATCTATAGCT CTAACGGAAA
     9061 TAAGACAGTG TGGCTGAGAT ACGCTGAGTG GCTGCTGACC TGCCCCGTGA TCCTGATTCA
     9121 TCTGAGCAAC CTGACAGGAC TGGCTAACGA CTATAATAAG CGCACAATGG GACTGCTGGT
     9181 GAGCGATATC GGTACTATCG TGTGGGGAAC AACCGCCGCA CTGTCTAAAG GATACGTGAG
     9241 AGTGATCTTC TTTCTGATGG GCCTGTGCTA CGGTATCTAC ACCTTCTTTA ATGCTGCCAA
     9301 GGTGTACATC GAGGCCTATC ACACTGTGCC TAAAGGAAGA TGTAGACAGG TGGTGACTGG
     9361 TATGGCATGG CTGTTCTTCG TGAGCTGGGG CATGTTCCCC ATCCTGTTTA TTCTGGGTCC
     9421 TGAGGGTTTC GGAGTGCTGA GCGTGTACGG AAGCACTGTG GGCCATACAA TCATTGACCT
     9481 GATGTCAAAA AACTGTTGGG GTCTGCTGGG ACACTATCTG AGAGTGCTGA TCCACGAGCA
     9541 TATCCTGATT CATGGAGATA TTAGGAAGAC TACAAAACTG AACATCGGAG GCACCGAGAT
     9601 TGAGGTGGAG ACTCTGGTGG AGGACGAGGC AGAGGCTGGT GCAGTGAATA AGGGCACAGG
     9661 TAAGGATCCA CCGGTCGCCA CCATGGTGAG CAAGGGCGAG GAGCTGTTCA CCGGGGTGGT
     9721 GCCCATCCTG GTCGAGCTGG ACGGCGACGT AAACGGCCAC AAGTTCAGCG TGTCCGGCGA
     9781 GGGCGAGGGC GATGCCACCT ACGGCAAGCT GACCCTGAAG TTCATCTGCA CCACCGGCAA
     9841 GCTGCCCGTG CCCTGGCCCA CCCTCGTGAC CACCTTCGGC TACGGCCTGC AGTGCTTCGC
     9901 CCGCTACCCC GACCACATGA AGCAGCACGA CTTCTTCAAG TCCGCCATGC CCGAAGGCTA
     9961 CGTCCAGGAG CGCACCATCT TCTTCAAGGA CGACGGCAAC TACAAGACCC GCGCCGAGGT
    10021 GAAGTTCGAG GGCGACACCC TGGTGAACCG CATCGAGCTG AAGGGCATCG ACTTCAAGGA
    10081 GGACGGCAAC ATCCTGGGGC ACAAGCTGGA GTACAACTAC AACAGCCACA ACGTCTATAT
    10141 CATGGCCGAC AAGCAGAAGA ACGGCATCAA GGTGAACTTC AAGATCCGCC ACAACATCGA
    10201 GGACGGCAGC GTGCAGCTCG CCGACCACTA CCAGCAGAAC ACCCCCATCG GCGACGGCCC
    10261 CGTGCTGCTG CCCGACAACC ACTACCTGAG CTACCAGTCC GCCCTGAGCA AAGACCCCAA
    10321 CGAGAAGCGC GATCACATGG TCCTGCTGGA GTTCGTGACC GCCGCCGGGA TCACTCTCGG
    10381 CATGGACGAG CTGTACAAGT AAAGCGGCCt tctagaGTCG ACGGCCGCGA CTCTAGATCA
    10441 TAATCAGCCA TACCACATTT GTAGAGGTTT TACTTGCTTT AAAAAACCTC CCACACCTCC
    10501 CCCTGAACCT GAAACATAAA ATGAATGCAA TTGTTGTTGT TAACTTGTTT ATTGCAGCTT
    10561 ATAATGGTTA CAAATAAAGC AATAGCATCA CAAATTTCAC AAATAAAGCA TTTTTTTCAC
    10621 TGCATTCTAG TTGTGGTTTG TCCAAACTCA TCAATGTATC gatctAATAC TCAAGTACAA
    10681 TTTTAATGGA GTACTTTTTT ACTTTTACTC AAGTAAGATT CTAGCCAGAT ACTTTTACTT
    10741 TTAATTGAGT AAAATTTTCC CTAAGTACTT GTACTTTCAC TTGAGTAAAA TTTTTGAGTA
    10801 CTTTTTACAC CTCTGtcaag aaccatatgC CggtaccCAA TTCGCCCTAT AGTGAGTCGT
    10861 ATTACGCGCG CTCACTGGCC GTCGTTTTAC AACGTCGTGA CTGGGAAAAC CCTGGCGTTA
    10921 CCCAACTTAA TCGCCTTGCA GCACATCCCC CTTTCGCCAG CTGGCGTAAT AGCGAAGAGG
    10981 CCCGCACCGA TCGCCCTTCC CAACAGTTGC GCAGCCTGAA TGGCGAATGG GNNNNNNNNN
    11041 NNNNNNNNNN NNNNNNNNNN NNNNNNNNNN NNNNNNNNNN NNNNNNNNNN NNNNNNNNNN
    11101 NNNNNNNNNN NNNNNNNNNN NNNNNNNNNN NNNNNNNNNN NNNNNNNNNN NNNNNCNNNN
    11161 NNNNNNNNNN NNNNNNNNNN NNNNNNNNNN NNNNNNNNNN NNNNNNNNNN NNNNNNNNNN
    11221 NNNNNNNNNN NNNNNNNNNN NNNNNNNANN NNNNNNNNNN NNNNNNNNNN NNNNNNNNNN
    11281 NNNNNNNNNN NNNNNNNCCT TTGACGTTGG AGTCCACGTT CTTTNNNNNN NNNNNNNNNN
    11341 NNNNNNNNNN NNNNNNNNNN NACCCTATCT CGGTCTATTC TTTTGATTTA TAAGGGATTT
    11401 TGCCGATTTC GGCCTATTGG TTAAAAAATG AGCTGATTTA ACAAAAATTT AACGCGAATT
    11461 TTAACAAAAT ATTAACGCTT ACAATTTAGG TGG  
//
